LOCUS       Exported 6480 bp ds-DNA circular SYN 13-MAY-2021
DEFINITION  Expression of Leishmania donovani ectodomain in mammalian cells.
ACCESSION   .
VERSION     .
KEYWORDS    D15_Ld_061240
SOURCE      synthetic DNA construct
  ORGANISM  synthetic DNA construct
REFERENCE   1 (bases 1 to 6480)
  TITLE     Leishmania ectodomain expression plasmids
REFERENCE   2 (bases 1 to 6480)
  AUTHORS   .
  TITLE     Direct Submission
  JOURNAL   Exported May 13, 2021 from SnapGene Server 1.1.58
            http://www.snapgene.com
FEATURES             Location/Qualifiers
     source          1..6480
                     /organism="synthetic DNA construct"
                     /mol_type="other DNA"
     promoter        1..204
                     /label=CMV promoter
                     /note="human cytomegalovirus (CMV) immediate early
                     promoter"
     primer_bind     155..175
                     /label=CMV-F
                     /note="Human CMV immediate early promoter, forward primer"
     primer_bind     201..225
                     /label=LNCX
                     /note="Human CMV promoter, forward primer"
     primer_bind     706..725
                     /label=pMT2-F
                     /note="Synthetic intron, forward primer"
     regulatory      748..757
                     /regulatory_class="other"
                     /note="vertebrate consensus sequence for strong initiation
                     of translation (Kozak, 1987)"
     CDS             1258..1275
                     /codon_start=1
                     /product="6xHis affinity tag"
                     /label=6xHis
                     /translation="HHHHHH"
     polyA_signal    1327..1382
                     /label=-beta-globin poly(A) signal
                     /note="rabbit beta-globin polyadenylation signal (Gil and
                     Proudfoot, 1987)"
     primer_bind     complement(1381..1400)
                     /label=rbglobpA-R
                     /note="Rabbit beta-globin polyA, reverse primer. Also
                     called rb-glob-pA-term-R"
     primer_bind     complement(3618..3636)
                     /label=pBRforEco
                     /note="pBR322 vectors, upsteam of EcoRI site, forward
                     primer"
     promoter        3704..3808
                     /gene="bla"
                     /label=AmpR promoter
     CDS             3809..4669
                     /codon_start=1
                     /gene="bla"
                     /product="beta-lactamase"
                     /label=AmpR
                     /note="confers resistance to ampicillin, carbenicillin, and
                     related antibiotics"
                     /translation="MSIQHFRVALIPFFAAFCLPVFAHPETLVKVKDAEDQLGARVGYI
                     ELDLNSGKILESFRPEERFPMMSTFKVLLCGAVLSRVDAGQEQLGRRIHYSQNDLVEYS
                     PVTEKHLTDGMTVRELCSAAITMSDNTAANLLLTTIGGPKELTAFLHNMGDHVTRLDRW
                     EPELNEAIPNDERDTTMPAAMATTLRKLLTGELLTLASRQQLIDWMEADKVAGPLLRSA
                     LPAGWFIADKSGAGERGSRGIIAALGPDGKPSRIVVIYTTGSQATMDERNRQIAEIGAS
                     LIKHW"
     primer_bind     complement(4027..4046)
                     /label=Amp-R
                     /note="Ampicillin resistance gene, reverse primer"
     rep_origin      4840..5428
                     /direction=RIGHT
                     /label=ori
                     /note="high-copy-number ColE1/pMB1/pBR322/pUC origin of
                     replication"
     primer_bind     5329..5348
                     /label=pBR322ori-F
                     /note="pBR322 origin, forward primer"
     primer_bind     5582..5599
                     /label=L4440
                     /note="L4440 vector, forward primer"
     protein_bind    5716..5737
                     /label=CAP binding site
                     /bound_moiety="E. coli catabolite activator protein"
                     /note="CAP binding activates transcription in the presence
                     of cAMP."
     promoter        5752..5782
                     /label=lac promoter
                     /note="promoter for the E. coli lac operon"
     protein_bind    5790..5806
                     /label=lac operator
                     /bound_moiety="lac repressor encoded by lacI"
                     /note="The lac repressor binds to the lac operator to
                     inhibit transcription in E. coli. This inhibition can be
                     relieved by adding lactose or
                     isopropyl-beta-D-thiogalactopyranoside (IPTG)."
     primer_bind     5795..5817
                     /label=M13/pUC Reverse
                     /note="In lacZ gene"
     primer_bind     5814..5830
                     /label=M13 rev
                     /note="common sequencing primer, one of multiple similar
                     variants"
     primer_bind     5814..5830
                     /label=M13 Reverse
                     /note="In lacZ gene. Also called M13-rev"
     enhancer        6101..6480
                     /label=CMV enhancer
                     /note="human cytomegalovirus immediate early enhancer"
ORIGIN
        1 gtgatgcggt tttggcagta caccaatggg cgtggatagc ggtttgactc acggggattt
       61 ccaagtctcc accccattga cgtcaatggg agtttgtttt ggcaccaaaa tcaacgggac
      121 tttccaaaat gtcgtaataa ccccgccccg ttgacgcaaa tgggcggtag gcgtgtacgg
      181 tgggaggtct atataagcag agctcgttta gtgaaccgtc agatcctcac tctcttccgc
      241 atcgctgtct gcgagggcca gctgttgggc tcgcggttga ggacaaactc ttcgcggtct
      301 ttccagtact cttggatcgg aaacccgtcg gcctccgaac ggtactccgc caccgaggga
      361 cctgagcgag tccgcatcga ccggatcgga aaacctctcg agaaaggcgt ctaaccagtc
      421 acagtcgcaa ggtaggctga gcaccgtggc gggcggcagc gggtggcggt cggggttgtt
      481 tctggcggag gtgctgctga tgatgtaatt aaagtaggcg gtcttgagac ggcggatggt
      541 cgaggtgagg tgtggcaggc ttgagatcca gctgttgggg tgagtactcc ctctcaaaag
      601 cgggcattac ttctgcgcta agattgtcag tttccaaaaa cgaggaggat ttgatattca
      661 cctggcccga tctggccata cacttgagtg acaatgacat ccactttgcc tttctctcca
      721 caggtgtcca ctcccaggtc caagtttgcc accatggagt ttcagaccca ggtactcatg
      781 tccctgctgc tctgcatgtc tggtgcggcc gccaccgccg aagcctctag agtggtggaa
      841 ctgacccggg acaccttcga cgcctacgtg ggcggacccg acacctacac ctttgtgctg
      901 tactgcgtga cctggtcccg gcagtgcaag accgccatcc agctgtggga ccggctgagc
      961 atcagccaga gccagaaaga actgcgggac gtgttcaccg ccgcctatgt ggacggcgac
     1021 aagtaccccg acctcgtgaa gcggatgaac gtgaagggct tccccaccat gctgttctac
     1081 acccccctgc acaccgaggg cctcgagtac aacggcccca gagagagcta cctgctggac
     1141 agcttcgtgt tccagttctc tggcgcgccc ggcagcctgc accacatcct ggacgcccag
     1201 aagatgctgt ggaaccacag ggacaggaac ctgcctcctc tggcccctct gggcccccac
     1261 caccatcacc accattgagt ctagacacgt gattaattaa ggatcccccg acctcgacct
     1321 ctggctaata aaggaaattt attttcattg caatagtgtg ttggaatttt ttgtgtctct
     1381 cactcggaag gacatatggg agggcaaatc atttggtcga gatccctcgg agatctctag
     1441 ctagaggatc gatccccgcc ccggacgaac taaacctgac tacgacatct ctgccccttc
     1501 ttcgcggggc agtgcatgta atcccttcag ttggttggta caacttgcca actgggccct
     1561 gttccacatg tgacacgggg ggggaccaaa cacaaagggg ttctctgact gtagttgaca
     1621 tccttataaa tggatgtgca catttgccaa cactgagtgg ctttcatcct ggagcagact
     1681 ttgcagtctg tggactgcaa cacaacattg cctttatgtg taactcttgg ctgaagctct
     1741 tacaccaatg ctgggggaca tgtacctccc aggggcccag gaagactacg ggaggctaca
     1801 ccaacgtcaa tcagaggggc ctgtgtagct accgataagc ggaccctcaa gagggcatta
     1861 gcaatagtgt ttataaggcc cccttgttaa ccctaaacgg gtagcatatg cttcccgggt
     1921 agtagtatat actatccaga ctaaccctaa ttcaatagca tatgttaccc aacgggaagc
     1981 atatgctatc gaattagggt tagtaaaagg gtcctaagga acagcgatat ctcccacccc
     2041 atgagctgtc acggttttat ttacatgggg tcaggattcc acgagggtag tgaaccattt
     2101 tagtcacaag ggcagtggct gaagatcaag gagcgggcag tgaactctcc tgaatcttcg
     2161 cctgcttctt cattctcctt cgtttagcta atagaataac tgctgagttg tgaacagtaa
     2221 ggtgtatgtg aggtgctcga aaacaaggtt tcaggtgacg cccccagaat aaaatttgga
     2281 cggggggttc agtggtggca ttgtgctatg acaccaatat aaccctcaca aaccccttgg
     2341 gcaataaata ctagtgtagg aatgaaacat tctgaatatc tttaacaata gaaatccatg
     2401 gggtggggac aagccgtaaa gactggatgt ccatctcaca cgaatttatg gctatgggca
     2461 acacataatc ctagtgcaat atgatactgg ggttattaag atgtgtccca ggcagggacc
     2521 aagacaggtg aaccatgttg ttacactcta tttgtaacaa ggggaaagag agtggacgcc
     2581 gacagcagcg gactccactg gttgtctcta acacccccga aaattaaacg gggctccacg
     2641 ccaatggggc ccataaacaa agacaagtgg ccactctttt ttttgaaatt gtggagtggg
     2701 ggcacgcgtc agcccccaca cgccgccctg cggttttgga ctgtaaaata agggtgtaat
     2761 aacttggctg attgtaaccc cgctaaccac tgcggtcaaa ccacttgccc acaaaaccac
     2821 taatggcacc ccggggaata cctgcataag taggtgggcg ggccaagata ggggcgcgat
     2881 tgctgcgatc tggaggacaa attacacaca cttgcgcctg agcgccaagc acagggttgt
     2941 tggtcctcat attcacgagg tcgctgagag cacggtgggc taatgttgcc atgggtagca
     3001 tatactaccc aaatatctgg atagcatatg ctatcctaat ctatatctgg gtagcatagg
     3061 ctatcctaat ctatatctgg gtagcatatg ctatcctaat ctatatctgg gtagtatatg
     3121 ctatcctaat ttatatctgg gtagcatagg ctatcctaat ctatatctgg gtagcatatg
     3181 ctatcctaat ctatatctgg gtagtatatg ctatcctaat ctgtatccgg gtagcatatg
     3241 ctatcctaat agagattagg gtagtatatg ctatcctaat ttatatctgg gtagcatata
     3301 ctacccaaat atctggatag catatgctat cctaatctat atctgggtag catatgctat
     3361 cctaatctat atctgggtag cataggctat cctaatctat atctgggtag catatgctat
     3421 cctaatctat atctgggtag tatatgctat cctaatttat atctgggtag cataggctat
     3481 cctaatctat atctgggtag catatgctat cctaatctat atctgggtag tatatgctat
     3541 cctaatctgt atccgggtag catatgctat cctcatgata agctgtcaaa catgagaatt
     3601 ttcttgaaga cgaaagggcc tcgtgatacg cctattttta taggttaatg tcatgataat
     3661 aatggtttct tagacgtcag gtggcacttt tcggggaaat gtgcgcggaa cccctatttg
     3721 tttatttttc taaatacatt caaatatgta tccgctcatg agacaataac cctgataaat
     3781 gcttcaataa tattgaaaaa ggaagagtat gagtattcaa catttccgtg tcgcccttat
     3841 tccctttttt gcggcatttt gccttcctgt ttttgctcac ccagaaacgc tggtgaaagt
     3901 aaaagatgct gaagatcagt tgggtgcacg agtgggttac atcgaactgg atctcaacag
     3961 cggtaagatc cttgagagtt ttcgccccga agaacgtttt ccaatgatga gcacttttaa
     4021 agttctgcta tgtggcgcgg tattatcccg tgttgacgcc gggcaagagc aactcggtcg
     4081 ccgcatacac tattctcaga atgacttggt tgagtactca ccagtcacag aaaagcatct
     4141 tacggatggc atgacagtaa gagaattatg cagtgctgcc ataaccatga gtgataacac
     4201 tgcggccaac ttacttctga caacgatcgg aggaccgaag gagctaaccg cttttttgca
     4261 caacatgggg gatcatgtaa ctcgccttga tcgttgggaa ccggagctga atgaagccat
     4321 accaaacgac gagcgtgaca ccacgatgcc tgcagcaatg gcaacaacgt tgcgcaaact
     4381 attaactggc gaactactta ctctagcttc ccggcaacaa ttaatagact ggatggaggc
     4441 ggataaagtt gcaggaccac ttctgcgctc ggcccttccg gctggctggt ttattgctga
     4501 taaatctgga gccggtgagc gtgggtctcg cggtatcatt gcagcactgg ggccagatgg
     4561 taagccctcc cgtatcgtag ttatctacac gacggggagt caggcaacta tggatgaacg
     4621 aaatagacag atcgctgaga taggtgcctc actgattaag cattggtaac tgtcagacca
     4681 agtttactca tatatacttt agattgattt aaaacttcat ttttaattta aaaggatcta
     4741 ggtgaagatc ctttttgata atctcatgac caaaatccct taacgtgagt tttcgttcca
     4801 ctgagcgtca gaccccgtag aaaagatcaa aggatcttct tgagatcctt tttttctgcg
     4861 cgtaatctgc tgcttgcaaa caaaaaaacc accgctacca gcggtggttt gtttgccgga
     4921 tcaagagcta ccaactcttt ttccgaaggt aactggcttc agcagagcgc agataccaaa
     4981 tactgttctt ctagtgtagc cgtagttagg ccaccacttc aagaactctg tagcaccgcc
     5041 tacatacctc gctctgctaa tcctgttacc agtggctgct gccagtggcg ataagtcgtg
     5101 tcttaccggg ttggactcaa gacgatagtt accggataag gcgcagcggt cgggctgaac
     5161 ggggggttcg tgcacacagc ccagcttgga gcgaacgacc tacaccgaac tgagatacct
     5221 acagcgtgag ctatgagaaa gcgccacgct tcccgaaggg agaaaggcgg acaggtatcc
     5281 ggtaagcggc agggtcggaa caggagagcg cacgagggag cttccagggg gaaacgcctg
     5341 gtatctttat agtcctgtcg ggtttcgcca cctctgactt gagcgtcgat ttttgtgatg
     5401 ctcgtcaggg gggcggagcc tatggaaaaa cgccagcaac gcggcctttt tacggttcct
     5461 ggccttttgc tggccttttg ctcacatgtt ctttcctgcg ttatcccctg attctgtgga
     5521 taaccgtatt accgcctttg agtgagctga taccgctcgc cgcagccgaa cgaccgagcg
     5581 cagcgagtca gtgagcgagg aagcggaaga gcgcccaata cgcaaaccgc ctctccccgc
     5641 gcgttggccg attcattaat gcagctggca cgacaggttt cccgactgga aagcgggcag
     5701 tgagcgcaac gcaattaatg tgagttagct cactcattag gcaccccagg ctttacactt
     5761 tatgcttccg gctcgtatgt tgtgtggaat tgtgagcgga taacaatttc acacaggaaa
     5821 cagctatgac catgattacg ccaagctcta gctagaggtc gaccaattct catgtttgac
     5881 agcttatcat cgcagatccg ggcaacgttg ttgccattgc tgcaggcgca gaactggtag
     5941 gtatggaaga tctatacatt gaatcaatat tggcaattag ccatattagt cattggttat
     6001 atagcataaa tcaatattgg ctattggcca ttgcatacgt tgtatctata tcataatatg
     6061 tacatttata ttggctcatg tccaatatga ccgccatgtt gacattgatt attgactagt
     6121 tattaatagt aatcaattac ggggtcatta gttcatagcc catatatgga gttccgcgtt
     6181 acataactta cggtaaatgg cccgcctggc tgaccgccca acgacccccg cccattgacg
     6241 tcaataatga cgtatgttcc catagtaacg ccaataggga ctttccattg acgtcaatgg
     6301 gtggagtatt tacggtaaac tgcccacttg gcagtacatc aagtgtatca tatgccaagt
     6361 ccgcccccta ttgacgtcaa tgacggtaaa tggcccgcct ggcattatgc ccagtacatg
     6421 accttacggg actttcctac ttggcagtac atctacgtat tagtcatcgc tattaccatg
//
