[The description below was written by a language model from this plasmid's Addgene catalogue record and the feature table of its GenBank file.]
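Description:
D15_Ld_061240 is a 6,480 bp mammalian expression plasmid built on the pTT3 backbone. It was designed to produce the ectodomain of a Leishmania donovani protein annotated as a putative thioredoxin (LDPBK_061240) in mammalian cells. In bacteria it replicates from a high-copy ColE1/pUC-type origin and is selected with ampicillin through the bla (beta-lactamase) gene and its own promoter. Remnants of a lac promoter/operator and CAP binding site are also present in the backbone, and they play no evident role in the mammalian expression unit.

The expression cassette is driven by the human cytomegalovirus immediate-early enhancer and promoter, which span the numbering origin of the circular map. A primer site annotated as lying in a synthetic intron sits downstream of the promoter, followed by a vertebrate Kozak consensus for efficient translation initiation. The 348 bp insert is not annotated as a feature in the sequence record, but it presumably lies between the Kozak sequence and the 6xHis tag. According to the catalogue entry, the insert carries a C-terminal biotinylation sequence and a His tag; only the 6xHis element is annotated. Such a tag pair generally allows nickel-affinity purification and capture of the biotinylated protein on streptavidin. A rabbit beta-globin polyadenylation signal terminates the transcript. The record does not state whether a signal peptide is supplied, and roughly 2 kb of backbone after the poly(A) signal carries no annotated features.

The plasmid belongs to a set of Leishmania ectodomain expression constructs associated with a systematic study of cell surface and secreted proteins needed for L. donovani growth and infection.
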