Addgene plasmid #135831: D15_Ld_061240
Purpose: Expression of Leishmania donovani ectodomain in mammalian cells
Depositing lab: Gavin Wright. Depositing organization: Wellcome Sanger Institute. Publication: Systematic identification of genes encoding cell surface and secreted proteins that are essential for in vitro growth and infection in Leishmania donovani. Roberts AJ, Ong HB, Clare S, Brandt C, Harcourt K, Franssen SU, Cotton JA, Muller-Sienerth N, Wright GJ. PLoS Pathog. 2022 Feb 24;18(2):e1010364. doi: 10.1371/journal.ppat.1010364. eCollection 2022 Feb. PubMed 35202447.
Backbone
  Vector backbone: pTT3
  Backbone manufacturer: Yves Durocher, NRC
  Backbone size w/o insert (bp): 6132
  Vector type: Mammalian Expression
Growth in bacteria
  Bacterial resistance: Ampicillin, 100 μg/mL
  Growth temperature: 37°C
  Growth strain: DH5alpha
  Copy number: High Copy
Gene/Insert
  Gene/Insert name: thioredoxin, putative (alt name: LDPBK_061240)
  Species: Leishmania donovani
  Insert size (bp): 348
  Tag / fusion protein: biotinylation sequence and His tag (C terminal on insert)
  Cloning method: Unknown
Terms and licenses: Academic/Nonprofit Terms; Industry Terms: Not Available to Industry
How to cite: D15_Ld_061240 was a gift from Gavin Wright (Addgene plasmid # 135831 ; http://n2t.net/addgene:135831 ; RRID:Addgene_135831)
